>Addgene plasmid #110063 | FGFR2 3xFlag | addgene full sequence | sequence record 209773 | Addgene NGS Result
CCATTCGCCATTCAGGCTGCGCAACTGTTGGGAAGGGCGATCGGTGCGGGCCTCTTCGCTATTACGCCAG
CTGGCGAAAGGGGGATGTGCTGCAAGGCGATTAAGTTGGGTAACGCCAGGGTTTTCCCAGTCACGACGTT
GTAAAACGACGGCCAGTGCCAAGCTGATCTATACATTGAATCAATATTGGCAATTAGCCATATTAGTCAT
TGGTTATATAGCATAAATCAATATTGGCTATTGGCCATTGCATACGTTGTATCTATATCATAATATGTAC
ATTTATATTGGCTCATGTCCAATATGACCGCCATGTTGACATTGATTATTGACTAGTTATTAATAGTAAT
CAATTACGGGGTCATTAGTTCATAGCCCATATATGGAGTTCCGCGTTACATAACTTACGGTAAATGGCCC
GCCTGGCTGACCGCCCAACGACCCCCGCCCATTGACGTCAATAATGACGTATGTTCCCATAGTAACGCCA
ATAGGGACTTTCCATTGACGTCAATGGGTGGAGTATTTACGGTAAACTGCCCACTTGGCAGTACATCAAG
TGTATCATATGCCAAGTCCGCCCCCTATTGACGTCAATGACGGTAAATGGCCCGCCTGGCATTATGCCCA
GTACATGACCTTACGGGACTTTCCTACTTGGCAGTACATCTACGTATTAGTCATCGCTATTACCATGGTG
ATGCGGTTTTGGCAGTACACCAATGGGCGTGGATAGCGGTTTGACTCACGGGGATTTCCAAGTCTCCACC
CCATTGACGTCAATGGGAGTTTGTTTTGGCACCAAAATCAACGGGACTTTCCAAAATGTCGTAATAACCC
CGCCCCGTTGACGCAAATGGGCGGTAGGCGTGTACGGTGGGAGGTCTATATAAGCAGAGCTCGTTTAGTG
AACCGTCAGAATTACGGACCATGTCTGCACTTCTGATCCTAGCTCTTGTTGGAGCTGCAGTTGCTAAGCT
TGCGGCCGCGAATTCATCGATAGATCTGATATCGGTACCAGTCGACTCTAGAATGGTCAGCTGGGGTCGT
TTCATCTGCCTGGTCGTGGTCACCATGGCAACCTTGTCCCTGGCCCGGCCCTCCTTCAGTTTAGTTGAGG
ATACCACATTAGAGCCAGAAGAGCCACCAACCAAATACCAAATCTCTCAACCAGAAGTGTACGTGGCTGC
GCCAGGGGAGTCGCTAGAGGTGCGCTGCCTGTTGAAAGATGCCGCCGTGATCAGTTGGACTAAGGATGGG
GTGCACTTGGGGCCCAACAATAGGACAGTGCTTATTGGGGAGTACTTGCAGATAAAGGGCGCCACGCCTA
GAGACTCCGGCCTCTATGCTTGTACTGCCAGTAGGACTGTAGACAGTGAAACTTGGTACTTCATGGTGAA
TGTCACAGATGCCATCTCATCCGGAGATGATGAGGATGACACCGACGGTGCGGAAGATTTTGTCAGTGAG
AACAGTAACAACAAGAGAGCACCATACTGGACCAACACAGAAAAGATGGAAAAGCGGCTCCATGCTGTGC
CTGCGGCCAACACTGTCAAGTTTCGCTGCCCAGCCGGGGGGAACCCAATGCCAACCATGCGGTGGCTGAA
AAACGGGAAGGAGTTTAAGCAGGAGCATCGCATTGGAGGCTACAAGGTACGAAACCAGCACTGGAGCCTC
ATTATGGAAAGTGTGGTCCCATCTGACAAGGGAAATTATACCTGTGTGGTGGAGAATGAATACGGGTCCA
TCAATCACACGTACCACCTGGATGTTGTGGAGCGATCGCCTCACCGGCCCATCCTCCAAGCCGGACTGCC
GGCAAATGCCTCCACAGTGGTTGGAGGAGACGTAGAGTTTGTCTGCAAGGTTTACAGTGATGCCCAGCCC
CACATCCAGTGGATCAAGCACGTGGAAAAGAACGGCAGTAAATACGGGCCCGACGGGCTGCCCTACCTCA
AGGTTCTCAAGGCCGCCGGTGTTAACACCACGGACAAAGAGATTGAGGTTCTCTATATTCGGAATGTAAC
TTTTGAGGACGCTGGGGAATATACGTGCTTGGCGGGTAATTCTATTGGGATATCCTTTCACTCTGCATGG
TTGACAGTTCTGCCAGCGCCTGGAAGAGAAAAGGAGATTACAGCTTCCCCAGACTACCTGGAGATAGCCA
TTTACTGCATAGGGGTCTTCTTAATCGCCTGTATGGTGGTAACAGTCATCCTGTGCCGAATGAAGAACAC
GACCAAGAAGCCAGACTTCAGCAGCCAGCCGGCTGTGCACAAGCTGACCAAACGTATCCCCCTGCGGAGA
CAAGTAACAGTTTCGGCTGAGTCCAGCTCCTCCATGAACTCCAACACCCCGCTGGTGAGGATAACAACAC
GCCTCTCTTCAACGGCAGACACCCCCATGCTGGCAGGGGTCTCC
[912 nt withheld, positions 2425-3336]
TACTTGGACCTCAGCCAACCTCTCGAACAGTATTCACCTAGTTACCCTGACACAAGAAGTTCTTGTTCTT
CAGGAGATGATTCTGTTTTTTCTCCAGACCCCATGCCTTACGAACCATGCCTTCCTCAGTATCCACACAT
AAACGGCAGTGTTAAAACAGGATCCCGGGCTGACTACAAAGACCATGACGGTGATTATAAAGATCATGAC
ATCGACTACAAGGATGACGATGACAAGTAGTGATCCCGGGTGGCATCCCTGTGACCCCTCCCCAGTGCCT
CTCCTGGCCCTGGAAGTTGCCACTCCAGTGCCCACCAGCCTTGTCCTAATAAAATTAAGTTGCATCATTT
TGTCTGACTAGGTGTCCTTCTATAATATTATGGGGTGGAGGGGGGTGGTATGGAGCAAGGGGCAAGTTGG
GAAGACAACCTGTAGGGCCTGCGGGGTCTATTGGGAACCAAGCTGGAGTGCAGTGGCACAATCTTGGCTC
ACTGCAATCTCCGCCTCCTGGGTTCAAGCGATTCTCCTGCCTCAGCCTCCCGAGTTGTTGGGATTCCAGG
CATGCATGACCAGGCTCAGCTAATTTTTGTTTTTTTGGTAGAGACGGGGTTTCACCATATTGGCCAGGCT
GGTCTCCAACTCCTAATCTCAGGTGATCTACCCACCTTGGCCTCCCAAATTGCTGGGATTACAGGCGTGA
ACCACTGCTCCCTTCCCTGTCCTTCTGATTTTAAAATAACTATACCAGCAGGAGGACGTCCAGACACAGC
ATAGGCTACCTGGCCATGCCCAACCGGTGGGACATTTGAGTTGCTTGCTTGGCACTGTCCTCTCATGCGT
TGGGTCCACTCAGTAGATGCCTGTTGAATTGGGTACGCGGCCAGCTTGGCTGTGGAATGTGTGTCAGTTA
GGGTGTGGAAAGTCCCCAGGCTCCCCAGCAGGCAGAAGTATGCAAAGCATGCATCTCAATTAGTCAGCAA
CCAGGTGTGGAAAGTCCCCAGGCTCCCCAGCAGGCAGAAGTATGCAAAGCATGCATCTCAATTAGTCAGC
AACCATAGTCCCGCCCCTAACTCCGCCCATCCCGCCCCTAACTCCGCCCAGTTCCGCCCATTCTCCGCCC
CATGGCTGACTAATTTTTTTTATTTATGCAGAGGCCGAGGCCGCCTCGGCCTCTGAGCTATTCCAGAAGT
AGTGAGGAGGCTTTTTTGGAGGAATTGATCAGCTTGGGATCTGATCAAGAGACAGGATGAGGATCGTTTC
GCATGATTGAACAAGATGGATTGCACGCAGGTTCTCCGGCCGCTTGGGTGGAGAGGCTATTCGGCTATGA
CTGGGCACAACAGACAATCGGCTGCTCTGATGCCGCCGTGTTCCGGCTGTCAGCGCAGGGGCGCCCGGTT
CTTTTTGTCAAGACCGACCTGTCCGGTGCCCTGAATGAACTGCAGGACGAGGCAGCGCGGCTATCGTGGC
TGGCCACGACGGGCGTTCCTTGCGCAGCTGTGCTCGACGTTGTCACTGAAGCGGGAAGGGACTGGCTGCT
ATTGGGCGAAGTGCCGGGGCAGGATCTCCTGTCATCTCACCTTGCTCCTGCCGAGAAAGTATCCATCATG
GCTGATGCAATGCGGCGGCTGCATACGCTTGATCCGGCTACCTGCCCATTCGACCACCAAGCGAAACATC
GCATCGAGCGAGCACGTACTCGGATGGAAGCCGGTCTTGTCGATCAGGATGATCTGGACGAAGAGCATCA
GGGGCTCGCGCCAGCCGAACTGTTCGCCAGGCTCAAGGCGCGCATGCCCGACGGCGAGGATCTCGTCGTG
ACCCATGGCGATGCCTGCTTGCCGAATATCATGGTGGAAAATGGCCGCTTTTCTGGATTCATCGACTGTG
GCCGGCTGGGTGTGGCGGACCGCTATCAGGACATAGCGTTGGCTACCCGTGATATTGCTGAAGAGCTTGG
CGGCGAATGGGCTGACCGCTTCCTCGTGCTTTACGGTATCGCCGCTCCCGATTCGCAGCGCATCGCCTTC
TATCGCCTTCTTGACGAGTTCTTCTGAGCGGGACTCTGGGGTTCGAAATGACCGACCAAGCGACGCCCAA
CCTGCCATCACGAGATTTCGATTCCACCGCCGCCTTCTATGAAAGGTTGGGCTTCGGAATCGTTTTCCGG
GACGCCGGCTGGATGATCCTCCAGCGCGGGGATCTCATGCTGGAGTTCTTCGCCCACCCCGGGCTCGATC
CCCTCGCGAGTTGGTTCAGCTGCTGCCTGAGGCTGGACGACCTCGCGGAGTTCTACCGGCAGTGCAAATC
CGTCGGCATCCAGGAAACCAGCAGCGGCTATCCGCGCATCCATGCCCCCGAACTGCAGGAGTGGGGAGGC
ACGATGGCCGCTTTGGTCGACCCGGACGGGACGCTCCTGCGCCTGATACAGAACGAATTGCTTGCAGGCA
TCTCATGAGTGTGTCTTCCCGTTTTCCGCCTGAGGTCACTGCGTGGATGGAGCGCTGGCGCCTGCTGCGC
GACGGCGAGCTGCTCACCACCCACTCGCCAAGCTGGAACCGTAAAAAGGCCGCGTTGCTGGCGTTTTTCC
ATAGGCTCCGCCGATCATAATCAGCCATACCACATTTGTAGAGGTTTTACTTGCTTTAAAAAACCTCCCA
CACCTCCCCCTGAACCTGAAACATAAAATGAATGCAATTGTTGTTGTTAACTTGTTTATTGCAGCTTATA
ATGGTTACAAATAAAGCAATAGCATCACAAATTTCACAAATAAAGCATTTTTTTCACTGCATTCTAGTTG
TGGTTTGTCCAAACTCATCAATGTATCTTATCATGTCTGGATCAATTCCCTATAGTGAGTCGTATTAAAT
TCGTAATCATGTCATAGCTGTTTCCTGTGTGAAATTGTTATCCGCTCACAATTCCACACAACATACGAGC
CGGAAGCATAAAGTGTAAAGCCTGGGGTGCCTAATGAGTGGCTAACTCACATTAATTGCGTTGCGCTCAC
TGCCCGCTTTCCAGTCGGGAAACCTGTCGTGCCAGCTGCATTAATGAATCGGCCAACGCGCGGGGAGAGG
CGGTTTGCGTATTGGGCGCTCTTCCGCTTCCTCGCTCACTGACTCGCTGCGCTCGGTCGTTCGGCTGCGG
CGAGCGGTATCAGCTCACTCAAAGGCGGTAATACGGTTATCCACAGAATCAGGGGATAACGCAGGAAAGA
ACATGTGAGCAAAAGGCCAGCAAAAGGCCAGGAACCGTAAAAAGGCCGCGTTGCTGGCGTTTTTCCATAG
GCTCCGCCCCCCTGACGAGCATCACAAAAATCGACGCTCAAGTCAGAGGTGGCGAAACCCGACAGGACTA
TAAAGATACCAGGCGTTTCCCCCTGGAAGCTCCCTCGTGCGCTCTCCTGTTCCGACCCTGCCGCTTACCG
GATACCTGTCCGCCTTTCTCCCTTCGGGAAGCGTGGCGCTTTCTCATAGCTCACGCTGTAGGTATCTCAG
TTCGGTGTAGGTCGTTCGCTCCAAGCTGGGCTGTGTGCACGAACCCCCCGTTCAGCCCGACCGCTGCGCC
TTATCCGGTAACTATCGTCTTGAGTCCAACCCGGTAAGACACGACTTATCGCCACTGGCAGCAGCCACTG
GTAACAGGATTAGCAGAGCGAGGTATGTAGGCGGTGCTACAGAGTTCTTGAAGTGGTGGCCTAACTACGG
CTACACTAGAAGAACAGTATTTGGTATCTGCGCTCTGCTGAAGCCAGTTACCTTCGGAAAAAGAGTTGGT
AGCTCTTGATCCGGCAAACAAACCACCGCTGGTAGCGGTGGTTTTTTTGTTTGCAAGCAGCAGATTACGC
GCAGAAAAAAAGGATCTCAAGAAGATCCTTTGATCTTTTCTACGGGGTCTGACGCTCAGTGGAACGAAAA
CTCACGTTAAGGGATTTTGGTCATGAGATTATCAAAAAGGATCTTCACCTAGATCCTTTTAAATTAAAAA
TGAAGTTTTAAATCAATCTAAAGTATATATGAGTAAACTTGGTCTGACAGTTACCAATGCTTAATCAGTG
AGGCACCTATCTCAGCGATCTGTCTATTTCGTTCATCCATAGTTGCCTGACTCCCCGTCGTGTAGATAAC
TACGATACGGGAGGGCTTACCATCTGGCCCCAGTGCTGCAATGATACCGCGAGACCCACGCTCACCGGCT
CCAGATTTATCAGCAATAAACCAGCCAGCCGGAAGGGCCGAGCGCAGAAGTGGTCCTGCAACTTTATCCG
CCTCCATCCAGTCTATTAATTGTTGCCGGGAAGCTAGAGTAAGTAGTTCGCCAGTTAATAGTTTGCGCAA
CGTTGTTGCCATTGCTACAGGCATCGTGGTGTCACGCTCGTCGTTTGGTATGGCTTCATTCAGCTCCGGT
TCCCAACGATCAAGGCGAGTTACATGATCCCCCATGTTGTGCAAAAAAGCGGTTAGCTCCTTCGGTCCTC
CGATCGTTGTCAGAAGTAAGTTGGCCGCAGTGTTATCACTCATGGTTATGGCAGCACTGCATAATTCTCT
TACTGTCATGCCATCCGTAAGATGCTTTTCTGTGACTGGTGAGTACTCAACCAAGTCATTCTGAGAATAG
TGTATGCGGCGACCGAGTTGCTCTTGCCCGGCGTCAATACGGGATAATACCGCGCCACATAGCAGAACTT
TAAAAGTGCTCATCATTGGAAAACGTTCTTCGGGGCGAAAACTCTCAAGGATCTTACCGCTGTTGAGATC
CAGTTCGATGTAACCCACTCGTGCACCCAACTGATCTTCAGCATCTTTTACTTTCACCAGCGTTTCTGGG
TGAGCAAAAACAGGAAGGCAAAATGCCGCAAAAAAGGGAATAAGGGCGACACGGAAATGTTGAATACTCA
TACTCTTCCTTTTTCAATATTATTGAAGCATTTATCAGGGTTATTGTCTCATGAGCGGATACATATTTGA
ATGTATTTAGAAAAATAAACAAATAGGGGTTCCGCGCACATTTCCCCGAAAAGTGCCACCTG
[124 nt withheld, positions 8369-8492]
C
[91 nt withheld, positions 8494-8584]
A
[49 nt withheld, positions 8586-8634]
CCTTTGACGTTGGAGTCCACGTTCTTT
[37 nt withheld, positions 8662-8698]
ACCCTATCTCGGTCTATTCTTTTGATTTATAAGGGATTTTGCCGATTTCGGCCTATTGGTTAAAAAATGA
GCTGATTTAACAAAAATTTAACGCGAATTTTAACAAAATATTAACGCTTACAATTT
Features (pLannotate 1.2.2; 22 found; start..end, strand, type, name):
      4..158     -  CDS            lacZα (fragment): LacZα fragment of β-galactosidase; lacZ fragment
    318..697     +  enhancer       CMV enhancer: human cytomegalovirus immediate early enhancer
    699..898     +  promoter       CMV promoter: human cytomegalovirus (CMV) immediate early promoter
    931..975     +  CDS            preprotrypsin leader: leader sequence from mouse preprotrypsin
   1033..3495    +  CDS            FGFR2 (sequence partly withheld): FGFR2_HUMAN - Also known as BEK, KGFR, KSAM. Experimental evidence at protein level: Swiss-Prot protein existence level 1. Tyrosine-protein kinase that acts as cell-surface receptor for fibroblast growth factors and plays an essential role in the regulation of cell proliferation, differentiation, migration and apoptosis, and in the regulation of embryonic development. Required for normal embryonic patterning, trophoblast function, limb bud development, lung morphogenesis, osteogenesis and skin development. Plays an essential role in the regulation of osteoblast differentiation, proliferation a
   3508..3573    +  CDS            3xFLAG: three tandem FLAG® epitope tags, followed by an enterokinase cleavage site
   3584..4206    +  polyA_signal   hGH poly(A) signal: human growth hormone polyadenylation signal
   4248..4545    +  promoter       SV40 promoter: SV40 enhancer and early promoter
   4599..5390    +  CDS            neo: KKA2_KLEPN - Also known as kan, nptII. Experimental evidence at protein level: Swiss-Prot protein existence level 1. Resistance to kanamycin, neomycin, paromomycin, ribostamycin, butirosin and gentamicin B. From Klebsiella pneumoniae.
   5414..5791    +  CDS            ble: BLE_KLEPN - Experimental evidence at protein level: Swiss-Prot protein existence level 1. Binding protein with a strong affinity to the bleomycin family of antibiotics. Binds to CL990; an antimitotic-antibiotic compound. From Klebsiella pneumoniae.
   5833..5892    +  CDS            str (fragment): STR_KLEPN - Protein inferred from homology: Swiss-Prot protein existence level 3. The aminoglycoside phosphotransferases achieve inactivation of their antibiotic substrates by phosphorylation. From Klebsiella pneumoniae.
   5915..5938    -  rep_origin     CloDF13 ori (fragment): Plasmids containing the CloDF13 (CDF) origin of replication can be propagated in E. coli cells that contain additional plasmids with compatible origins.
   5939..6022    +  CDS            large T antigen (fragment): large T antigen from SV40 (simian virus 40)
   6045..6179    +  polyA_signal   SV40 poly(A) signal: SV40 polyadenylation signal
   6185..6203    -  promoter       T7 promoter: promoter for bacteriophage T7 RNA polymerase
   6241..6257    -  protein_bind   lac operator: The lac repressor binds to the lac operator to inhibit transcription in E. coli. This inhibition can be relieved by adding lactose or isopropyl-β-D-thiogalactopyranoside (IPTG). lac repressor encoded by lacI
   6265..6295    -  promoter       lac promoter: promoter for the E. coli lac operon
   6343..6435    -  CDS            lacI (fragment): lac repressor; lacI; The lac repressor binds to the lac operator to inhibit transcription in E. coli. This inhibition can be relieved by adding lactose or isopropyl-β-D-thiogalactopyranoside (IPTG).
   6618..7206    -  rep_origin     ori: high-copy-number ColE1/pMB1/pBR322/pUC origin of replication
   7377..8237    -  CDS            AmpR: β-lactamase; bla; confers resistance to ampicillin, carbenicillin, and related antibiotics
   8238..8342    -  promoter       AmpR promoter: bla
   8369..8797    +  rep_origin     f1 ori (sequence partly withheld): f1 bacteriophage origin of replication; arrow indicates direction of (+) strand synthesis
