[The description below was written by a language model from this plasmid's Addgene catalogue record and pLannotate feature annotations shown in this document.]
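Description:
FGFR2 3xFlag is a mammalian expression plasmid built on the commercial p3xFlag-CMV-13 backbone and carrying the wild-type human fibroblast growth factor receptor 2 coding sequence (about 2.5 kb, no mutations recorded), cloned between XbaI and BamHI sites. Transcription is driven by the human cytomegalovirus immediate-early enhancer and promoter and terminated by the human growth hormone polyadenylation signal. The backbone supplies a preprotrypsin leader sequence upstream of the cloning site, which normally directs fusion proteins into the secretory pathway, and a C-terminal 3xFLAG epitope just downstream of the FGFR2 open reading frame, allowing detection or immunoprecipitation of the receptor with anti-FLAG antibodies. The record does not state whether the leader is translated in frame with FGFR2, whose own signal peptide would be expected in a full-length coding sequence.

In E. coli the plasmid is maintained at high copy through a ColE1/pUC-type origin and selected with ampicillin via the β-lactamase gene; an f1 origin is also present. For mammalian cells, an SV40 early promoter drives a neomycin phosphotransferase gene, terminated by an SV40 polyadenylation signal, so stable transfectants can be selected with G418. The annotation also picks up a bleomycin-binding protein gene and a streptomycin-resistance fragment after neo, consistent with carry-over of flanking transposon sequence, plus small lac and T7 remnants that appear to be backbone leftovers. The sequenced record is about 8.8 kb, slightly longer than the catalogued total size.

The construct was deposited for FGFR2 expression in mammalian cells, in connection with a study functionally analysing FGFR2 variants of unknown significance found in cholangiocarcinoma, where it plausibly serves as the wild-type reference.
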