Addgene plasmid #110063: FGFR2 3xFlag
Purpose: FGFR2 expression in mammalian cells (JCOPCO paper)
Depositing lab: Martin Fernandez-Zapico. Depositing organization: Mayo Foundation for Medical Education and Research (Inactive/For Deposit Only). Publication: Molecular Modeling and Functional Analysis of Exome Sequencing-Derived Variants of Unknown Significance Identify a Novel, Constitutively Active FGFR2 Mutant in Cholangiocarcinoma. Egan JB, Marks DL, Hogenson TL, Vrabel AM, Sigafoos AN, Tolosa EJ, Carr RM, Safgren SL, Hesles EE, Almada LL, Romecin-Duran PA, Iguchi E, Ala'Aldeen A, Kocher JA, Oliver GR, Prodduturi N, Mead DW, Hossain A, Huneke NE, Tagtow CM, Ailawadhi S, Ansell SM, Banck MS, Bryce AH, Carballido EM, Chanan-Khan AA, Curtis KK, Resnik E, Gawryletz CD, Go RS, Halfdanarson TR, Ho TH, Joseph RW, Kapoor P, Mansfield AS, Meurice N, Nageswara Rao AA, Nowakowski GS, Pardanani A, Parikh SA, Cheville JC, Feldman AL, Ramanathan RK, Robinson SI, Tibes R, Finnes HD, McCormick JB, McWilliams RR, Jatoi A, Patnaik MM, Silva AC, Wieben ED, McAllister TM, Rumilla KM, Kerr SE, Lazaridis KN, Farrugia G, Stewart AK, Clark KJ, Kennedy EJ, Klee EW, Borad MJ, Fernandez-Zapico ME. JCO Precis Oncol. 2017;2017:PO.17.00018. doi: 10.1200/PO.17.00018. Epub 2017 Aug 1. PubMed 30761385.
Backbone
  Vector backbone: p3xFlag-CMV-13
  Backbone manufacturer: Sigma
  Backbone size w/o insert (bp): 6300
  Total vector size (bp): 8763
  Vector type: Mammalian Expression
  Selectable markers: Neomycin (select with G418)
Growth in bacteria
  Bacterial resistance: Ampicillin, 100 μg/mL
  Growth temperature: 37°C
  Growth strain: DH5alpha
  Copy number: High Copy
Gene/Insert
  Gene/Insert name: fibroblast growth factor receptor 2 (alt name: FGFR2)
  Species: H. sapiens (human)
  Insert size (bp): 2463
  Mutation: none
  GenBank ID: NM_000141.4
  Entrez Gene: FGFR2 (a.k.a. BBDS, BEK, BFR-1, CD332, CEK3, CFD1, ECT1, JWS, K-SAM, KGFR, TK14, TK25)
  Promoter: CMV
  Tag / fusion protein: Flag (C terminal on backbone)
  Cloning method: Restriction Enzyme; 5′ cloning site Xba (not destroyed); 3′ cloning site BamHI (not destroyed)
  Sequencing primers: 5′ CMV-F; 3′ hGH-PA-R
Terms and licenses: Academic/Nonprofit Terms; Industry Terms: Not Available to Industry
How to cite: FGFR2 3xFlag was a gift from Martin Fernandez-Zapico (Addgene plasmid # 110063 ; http://n2t.net/addgene:110063 ; RRID:Addgene_110063)
