>Addgene plasmid #110063 | FGFR2 3xFlag | depositor partial sequence | sequence record 207098 | full insert
ATGGTCAGCTGGGGTCGTTTCATCTGCCTGGTCGTGGTCACCATGGCAACCTTGTCCCTGGCCCGGCCCT
CCTTCAGTTTAGTTGAGGATACCACATTAGAGCCAGAAGAGCCACCAACCAAATACCAAATCTCTCAACC
AGAAGTGTACGTGGCTGCGCCAGGGGAGTCGCTAGAGGTGCGCTGCCTGTTGAAAGATGCCGCCGTGATC
AGTTGGACTAAGGATGGGGTGCACTTGGGGCCCAACAATAGGACAGTGCTTATTGGGGAGTACTTGCAGA
TAAAGGGCGCCACGCCTAGAGACTCCGGCCTCTATGCTTGTACTGCCAGTAGGACTGTAGACAGTGAAAC
TTGGTACTTCATGGTGAATGTCACAGATGCCATCTCATCCGGAGATGATGAGGATGACACCGACGGTGCG
GAAGATTTTGTCAGTGAGAACAGTAACAACAAGAGAGCACCATACTGGACCAACACAGAAAAGATGGAAA
AGCGGCTCCATGCTGTGCCTGCGGCCAACACTGTCAAGTTTCGCTGCCCAGCCGGGGGGAACCCAATGCC
AACCATGCGGTGGCTGAAAAACGGGAAGGAGTTTAAGCAGGAGCATCGCATTGGAGGCTACAAGGTACGA
AACCAGCACTGGAGCCTCATTATGGAAAGTGTGGTCCCATCTGACAAGGGAAATTATACCTGTGTGGTGG
AGAATGAATACGGGTCCATCAATCACACGTACCACCTGGATGTTGTGGAGCGATCGCCTCACCGGCCCAT
CCTCCAAGCCGGACTGCCGGCAAATGCCTCCACAGTGGTTGGAGGAGACGTAGAGTTTGTCTGCAAGGTT
TACAGTGATGCCCAGCCCCACATCCAGTGGATCAAGCACGTGGAAAAGAACGGCAGTAAATACGGGCCCG
ACGGGCTGCCCTACCTCAAGGTTCTCAAGGCCGCCGGTGTTAACACCACGGACAAAGAGATTGAGGTTCT
CTATATTCGGAATGTAACTTTTGAGGACGCTGGGGAATATACGTGCTTGGCGGGTAATTCTATTGGGATA
TCCTTTCACTCTGCATGGTTGACAGTTCTGCCAGCGCCTGGAAGAGAAAAGGAGATTACAGCTTCCCCAG
ACTACCTGGAGATAGCCATTTACTGCATAGGGGTCTTCTTAATCGCCTGTATGGTGGTAACAGTCATCCT
GTGCCGAATGAAGAACACGACCAAGAAGCCAGACTTCAGCAGCCAGCCGGCTGTGCACAAGCTGACCAAA
CGTATCCCCCTGCGGAGACAAGTAACAGTTTCGGCTGAGTCCAGCTCCTCCATGAACTCCAACACCCCGC
TGGTGAGGATAACAACACGCCTCTCTTCAACGGCAGACACCCCCATGCTGGCAGGGGTCTCC
[912 nt withheld, positions 1393-2304]
TACTTGGACCTCAGCCAACCTCTCGAACAGTATTCACCTAGTTACCCTGACACAAGAAGTTCTTGTTCTT
CAGGAGATGATTCTGTTTTTTCTCCAGACCCCATGCCTTACGAACCATGCCTTCCTCAGTATCCACACAT
AAACGGCAGTGTTAAAACA
